Addgene plasmid #237976: TRAV19
Purpose: Encodes TRAV19 allele, P2A, and TRBC to generate TCRs via cloning
Depositing lab: Michael Birnbaum. Depositing organization: Massachusetts Institute of Technology. Publication: Scalable TCR synthesis and screening enable antigen reactivity mapping in vitiligo. Gaglione SA, Mukkamala RS, Krishna C, Smith BE, Wadsworth MH 2nd, Jelinsky SA, Perez CR, Schmidt-Hong L, Katz EL, Gellatly KJ, Ali LR, Shen J, Holec PV, Zhao QH, Chan AO, Xu EJK, Kravarik KM, Guzova JA, Dobson CS, Singh H, Garber M, Dougan M, Dougan SK, Harris JE, Winkler A, Birnbaum ME. Immunity. 2026 Feb 10;59(2):477-493.e9. doi: 10.1016/j.immuni.2026.01.001. Epub 2026 Jan 28. PubMed 41610844.
Backbone
  Vector backbone: pTwist Kan High Copy v2
  Backbone manufacturer: Twist
  Backbone size w/o insert (bp): 2255
  Vector type: Synthetic Biology
Growth in bacteria
  Bacterial resistance: Kanamycin, 50 μg/mL
  Growth temperature: 37°C
  Growth strain: DH5alpha
  Copy number: High Copy
Gene/Insert
  Gene/Insert name: TRBC-P2A-TRAV19
  Species: H. sapiens (human)
  Insert size (bp): 966
  Mutation: None
  Entrez Gene: TRAV19 (a.k.a. TCRAV12S1, TCRAV19S1)
  Cloning method: Unknown
Terms and licenses: Academic/Nonprofit Terms; Industry Terms: Not Available to Industry
Depositor comments: Please visit https://doi.org/10.1101/2025.04.24.649726 for bioRxiv preprint.
How to cite: TRAV19 was a gift from Michael Birnbaum (Addgene plasmid # 237976 ; http://n2t.net/addgene:237976 ; RRID:Addgene_237976)
