[The description below was written by a language model from this plasmid's Addgene catalogue record and pLannotate feature annotations shown in this document.]
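Description:
TRAV19 is a small synthetic-biology cloning plasmid built on the commercial pTwist Kan High Copy v2 backbone and intended as a modular part for assembling human T cell receptor (TCR) expression constructs rather than as an expression vector in its own right. The sequenced plasmid is about 3.2 kb. It is propagated in E. coli from a high-copy ColE1/pUC-type origin and selected with kanamycin through an aph(3')-Ia aminoglycoside phosphotransferase gene. Short rop and lacZα fragments detected in the backbone are vestigial remnants with no functional role. No eukaryotic promoter, polyadenylation signal or viral element is annotated, consistent with a storage or donor plasmid.

The roughly 966 bp human insert is recorded as TRBC-P2A-TRAV19: a TCR beta-chain constant region (annotated as TRBC2), followed by a P2A self-cleaving peptide, and then the alpha-chain variable gene segment TRAV19. The P2A itself is not picked up by the automated annotation, but it would fall in the short gap between the two annotated coding features. The downstream segment is labelled by the annotation tool as a TRDV1 fragment. This is most likely a homology-based mislabel of the related V-region sequence, since the catalogue entry identifies it as TRAV19 with no mutations. In this arrangement, the piece supplies the invariant middle of a bicistronic beta-P2A-alpha TCR cassette, so that clone-specific elements can be joined on either side to reconstitute a full paired receptor translated from one open reading frame. The record does not state the cloning method or the flanking assembly sites. The plasmid appears to be one of a family of V-gene-specific parts used for scalable TCR synthesis and antigen-reactivity screening.
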