Features (pLannotate 1.2.2; 6 found; start..end, strand, type, name):
    245..833     -  rep_origin     ori: high-copy-number ColE1/pMB1/pBR322/pUC origin of replication
   1014..1823    -  CDS            KanR: aminoglycoside phosphotransferase; aph(3')-Ia; confers resistance to kanamycin in bacteria or G418 (Geneticin®) in eukaryotes
   1930..1971    +  CDS            rop (fragment): Rop protein, which maintains plasmids at low copy number; rop
   2160..2203    -  CDS            lacZα (fragment): LacZα fragment of β-galactosidase; lacZ fragment
   2280..2810    +  CDS            TRBC2: TRBC2_HUMAN - Also known as TCRBC2 From Homo sapiens (Human).
   2877..3197    +  CDS            TRDV1 (fragment): TRDV1_HUMAN - Experimental evidence at protein level: Swiss-Prot protein existence level 1. V region of the variable domain of T cell receptor (TR) delta chain that participates in the antigen recognition (PubMed:24600447). Gamma-delta TRs recognize a variety of self and foreign non-peptide antigens frequently expressed at the epithelial boundaries between the host and external environment, including endogenous lipids presented by MH-like protein CD1D and phosphoantigens presented by butyrophilin-like molecule BTN3A1. Upon antigen recognition induces rapid, innate-like immune responses involve
>Addgene plasmid #237976 | TRAV19 | addgene full sequence | sequence record 475824 | Addgene NGS Result
AGGCTAGGTGGAGGCTCAGTGATGATAAGTCTGCGATGGTGGATGCATGTGTCATGGTCATAGCTGTTTC
CTGTGTGAAATTGTTATCCGCTCAGAGGGCACAATCCTATTCCGCGCTATCCGACAATCTCCAAGACATT
AGGTGGAGTTCAGTTCGGCGTATGGCATATGTCGCTGGAAAGAACATGTGAGCAAAAGGCCAGCAAAAGG
CCAGGAACCGTAAAAAGGCCGCGTTGCTGGCGTTTTTCCATAGGCTCCGCCCCCCTGACGAGCATCACAA
AAATCGACGCTCAAGTCAGAGGTGGCGAAACCCGACAGGACTATAAAGATACCAGGCGTTTCCCCCTGGA
AGCTCCCTCGTGCGCTCTCCTGTTCCGACCCTGCCGCTTACCGGATACCTGTCCGCCTTTCTCCCTTCGG
GAAGCGTGGCGCTTTCTCATAGCTCACGCTGTAGGTATCTCAGTTCGGTGTAGGTCGTTCGCTCCAAGCT
GGGCTGTGTGCACGAACCCCCCGTTCAGCCCGACCGCTGCGCCTTATCCGGTAACTATCGTCTTGAGTCC
AACCCGGTAAGACACGACTTATCGCCACTGGCAGCAGCCACTGGTAACAGGATTAGCAGAGCGAGGTATG
TAGGCGGTGCTACAGAGTTCTTGAAGTGGTGGCCTAACTACGGCTACACTAGAAGAACAGTATTTGGTAT
CTGCGCTCTGCTGAAGCCAGTTACCTTCGGAAAAAGAGTTGGTAGCTCTTGATCCGGCAAACAAACCACC
GCTGGTAGCGGTGGTTTTTTTGTTTGCAAGCAGCAGATTACGCGCAGAAAAAAAGGATCTCAAGAAGAAG
ATCCTTTGATCTTTTCTACGGGGTCTGACGCTCAGTGGAACGAAAACTCACGTTAAGGGATTTTGGTCAT
GAGATTATCAAAAAGGATCTTCACCTAGATCCTTTTAAATTAAAAATGAAGTTTTAAATCAAGCCCAATC
TGAATAATGTTACAACCAATTAACCAATTCTGATTAGAAAAACTCATCGAGCATCAAATGAAACTGCAAT
TTATTCATATCAGGATTATCAATACCATATTTTTGAAAAAGCCGTTTCTGTAATGAAGGAGAAAACTCAC
CGAGGCAGTTCCATAGGATGGCAAGATCCTGGTATCGGTCTGCGATTCCGACTCGTCCAACATCAATACA
ACCTATTAATTTCCCCTCGTCAAAAATAAGGTTATCAAGTGAGAAATCACCATGAGTGACGACTGAATCC
GGTGAGAATGGCAAAAGTTTATGCATTTCTTTCCAGACTTGTTCAACAGGCCAGCCATTACGCTCGTCAT
CAAAATCACTCGCATCAACCAAACCGTTATTCATTCGTGATTGCGCCTGAGCAAGACGAAATACGCGATC
GCTGTTAAAAGGACAATTACAAACAGGAATCGAATGCAACCGGCGCAGGAACACTGCCAGCGCATCAACA
ATATTTTCACCTGAATCAGGATATTCTTCTAATACCTGGAATGCTGTTTTTCCGGGGATCGCAGTGGTGA
GTAACCATGCATCATCAGGAGTACGGATAAAATGCTTGATGGTCGGAAGAGGCATAAATTCCGTCAGCCA
GTTTAGTCTGACCATCTCATCTGTAACATCATTGGCAACGCTACCTTTGCCATGTTTCAGAAACAACTCT
GGCGCATCGGGCTTCCCATACAAGCGATAGATTGTCGCACCTGATTGCCCGACATTATCGCGAGCCCATT
TATACCCATATAAATCAGCATCCATGTTGGAATTTAATCGCGGCCTCGACGTTTCCCGTTGAATATGGCT
CATAACACCCCTTGTATTACTGTTTATGTAAGCAGACAGTTTTATTGTTCATGATGATATATTTTTATCT
TGTGCAATGTAACATCAGAGATTTTGAGACACGGGCCAGAGCTGCATCGCGCGTTTCGGTGATGACGGTG
AAAACCTCTGACACATGCAGCTCCCGGGACGGTCACAGCTTGTCTGTAAGCGGATGCCGGGAGCAGACAA
GCCCGTCAGGGCGCGTCAGCGGGTGTTGGCTGTTGTTTGTCGCATTATACGAGCGTCCAGGTTGGGATAC
CTGAAACAAAACCCATCGTACGGCCAAGGAAGTCTCCAATAACTGTGATCCACCACAAGCGCCAGGGTTT
TCCCAGTCACGACGTTGTAAAACGACGGCCAGTCATGCATAATCCGCACGCATCTGGAATAAGGAAGTGC
CATTCCGCCTGACCTCTCGAGGTCAAGAGACGGGTCTCATTGAAAAACGTGTTCCCACCCGAGGTCGCTG
TGTTTGAGCCATCAGAAGCAGAGATCTCCCACACCCAAAAGGCCACACTGGTGTGCCTGGCCACAGGCTT
CTACCCCGACCACGTGGAGCTGAGCTGGTGGGTGAATGGGAAGGAGGTGCACAGTGGGGTCAGCACAGAC
CCGCAGCCCCTCAAGGAGCAGCCCGCCCTCAATGACTCCAGATACTGCCTGAGCAGCCGCCTGAGAGTCT
CGGCCACCTTCTGGCAGAACCCCCGCAACCACTTCCGCTGTCAAGTCCAGTTCTACGGGCTCTCGGAGAA
TGACGAGTGGACCCAGGATAGGGCCAAACCTGTCACCCAGATCGTCAGCGCCGAGGCCTGGGGTAGAGCA
GACTGTGGCTTCACCTCCGAGTCTTACCAGCAAGGGGTCCTGTCTGCCACCATCCTCTATGAGATCTTGC
TAGGGAAGGCCACCTTGTATGCCGTGCTGGTCAGTGCCCTCGTGCTGATGGCCATGGTCAAGAGAAAGGA
TTCCAGAGGCGGAAGTGGAGCAACCAATTTCTCCTTGCTGAAGCAGGCCGGTGACGTTGAGGAAAACCCA
GGACCAATGCTGACTGCCAGCCTGTTGAGGGCAGTCATAGCCTCCATCTGTGTTGTATCCAGCATGGCTC
AGAAGGTAACTCAAGCGCAGACTGAAATTTCTGTGGTGGAGAAGGAGGATGTGACCTTGGACTGTGTGTA
TGAAACCCGTGATACTACTTATTACTTATTCTGGTACAAGCAACCACCAAGTGGAGAATTGGTTTTCCTT
ATTCGTCGGAACTCTTTTGATGAGCAAAATGAAATAAGTGGTCGGTATTCTTGGAACTTCCAGAAATCCA
CCAGTTCCTTCAACTTCACCATCACAGCCTCACAAGTCGTGGACTCAGAGACCCGTCTCAGGGTACTCGA
G
